Addgene plasmid #167596: pKP1963
Purpose: Express ExbB delta(195-204),ExbD
Depositing lab: Kathleen Postle. Depositing organization: Pennsylvania State University.
Backbone
  Vector backbone: pBAD24
  Vector type: Bacterial Expression
Growth in bacteria
  Bacterial resistance: Ampicillin, 100 μg/mL
  Growth temperature: 37°C
  Growth strain: DH5alpha
  Growth instructions: Select small colonies only, bacteria may require longer incubation time.
  Copy number: High Copy
Gene/Insert
  Gene/Insert name: ExbB, ExbD
  Species: Escherichia coli
  Mutation: exbB gene with in-frame deletion of codons 195-204 in pKP660 (PMID: 19627500)
  Cloning method: Restriction Enzyme; 5′ cloning site Unknown (unknown if destroyed)
Terms and licenses: Academic/Nonprofit Terms; Industry Terms: Not Available to Industry
How to cite: pKP1963 was a gift from Kathleen Postle (Addgene plasmid # 167596 ; http://n2t.net/addgene:167596 ; RRID:Addgene_167596)
