[The description below was written by a language model from this plasmid's Addgene catalogue record and pLannotate feature annotations shown in this document.]
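Description:
pKP1963 is a bacterial expression plasmid built on the pBAD24 backbone that produces a mutant form of Escherichia coli ExbB together with wild-type ExbD under arabinose control. It replicates in E. coli from a high-copy ColE1/pMB1-type origin and is selected with ampicillin through the bla β-lactamase gene driven by its own promoter. The backbone also carries an M13 phage origin, which can support single-stranded DNA production with helper phage. Short non-functional remnants of pBR322 ancestry are also present: fragments of bom, rop, the tetracycline resistance gene and its promoter.

The payload sits downstream of the araBAD promoter, with the divergently transcribed araC gene supplying the regulator that represses the promoter in the absence of L-arabinose and activates it when the sugar is present, allowing titratable expression. The exbB and exbD coding sequences follow one another closely on the same strand, consistent with their being expressed as a single operon-like transcript. Transcription is stopped by the rrnB T1 and T2 terminators, which lie beyond a residual multiple cloning site fragment and a 5S rRNA segment. According to the record, exbB carries an in-frame deletion of codons 195–204, made in a parental plasmid named pKP660. The annotated exbB feature is about 700 nt long. The cloning sites used are not recorded, and no epitope tags are annotated.

ExbB and ExbD act with TonB in energy-dependent transport of receptor-bound substrates, and ExbB stabilises both ExbD and TonB. This construct is therefore suited to deletion analysis of ExbB, testing how loss of this ten-residue segment affects the function of the TonB system.
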