Features (pLannotate 1.2.2; 16 found; start..end, strand, type, name):
      1..285     +  promoter       araBAD promoter: araBAD; promoter of the L-arabinose operon of E. coli; the araC regulatory gene is transcribed in the opposite direction (Guzman et al., 1995)
    320..1021    +  CDS            exbB: EXBB_ECOLI - Experimental evidence at protein level: Swiss-Prot protein existence level 1. Involved in the TonB-dependent energy-dependent transport of various receptor-bound substrates. Protects ExbD from proteolytic degradation and functionally stabilizes TonB. From Escherichia coli (strain K12).
   1031..1453    +  CDS            exbD: EXBD_ECOLI - Experimental evidence at protein level: Swiss-Prot protein existence level 1. Involved in the TonB-dependent energy-dependent transport of various receptor-bound substrates. From Escherichia coli (strain K12).
   1457..1494    +  misc_feature   MCS (fragment): pUC18/19 multiple cloning site
   1578..1693    +  ncRNA          5S rRNA: Accession: RF00001 - 5S ribosomal RNA
   1697..1783    +  terminator     rrnB T1 terminator: Escherichia coli rrnB; transcription terminator T1 from the E. coli rrnB gene
   1875..1902    +  terminator     rrnB T2 terminator: transcription terminator T2 from the E. coli rrnB gene
   1921..2012    +  promoter       AmpR promoter: bla
   2013..2873    +  CDS            AmpR: β-lactamase; bla; confers resistance to ampicillin, carbenicillin, and related antibiotics
   2915..3295    +  rep_origin     M13 ori (sequence partly withheld): M13 bacteriophage origin of replication; arrow indicates direction of (+) strand synthesis
   3481..4069    +  rep_origin     ori: high-copy-number ColE1/pMB1/pBR322/pUC origin of replication
   4255..4306    -  misc_feature   bom (fragment): basis of mobility region from pBR322
   4422..4461    -  CDS            rop (fragment): Rop protein, which maintains plasmids at low copy number; rop
   4462..4647    -  CDS            TcR (fragment): tetracycline efflux protein; tet; confers resistance to tetracycline
   4657..4675    +  promoter       tet promoter (fragment): E. coli promoter for tetracycline efflux protein gene
   4765..5643    -  CDS            araC: L-arabinose regulatory protein; araC
>Addgene plasmid #167596 | pKP1963 | addgene full sequence | sequence record 332906 | Addgene NGS Result
AAGAAACCAATTGTCCATATTGCATCAGACATTGCCGTCACTGCGTCTTTTACTGGCTCTTCTCGCTAAC
CAAACCGGTAACCCCGCTTATTAAAAGCATTCTGTAACAAAGCGGGACCAAAGCCATGACAAAAACGCGT
AACAAAAGTGTCTATAATCACGGCAGAAAAGTCCACATTGATTATTTGCACGGCGTCACACTTTGCTATG
CCATAGCATTTTTATCCATAAGATTAGCGGATCCTACCTGACGCTTTTTATCGCAACTCTCTACTGTTTC
TCCATACCCGTTTTTTTGGGCTAGCAGGAGGAATTCACCATGGGTAATAATTTAATGCAGACGGACCTTT
CCGTCTGGGGTATGTATCAGCACGCCGATATTGTCGTTAAGTGCGTGATGATTGGGCTTATTTTGGCCTC
CGTAGTCACCTGGGCAATCTTCTTCAGTAAGAGCGTAGAGTTCTTCAATCAGAAGCGTCGCCTTAAGCGC
GAGCAGCAACTGCTGGCTGAAGCGCGTTCCTTAAACCAGGCCAACGATATCGCCGCTGATTTTGGTAGCA
AAAGCTTAAGCCTGCATTTGCTCAATGAAGCGCAGAATGAGCTGGAACTGTCAGAAGGCAGCGACGATAA
CGAAGGTATTAAAGAACGTACCAGCTTCCGTCTGGAGCGTCGGGTCGCCGCAGTGGGTCGTCAAATGGGC
CGCGGTAACGGCTATCTGGCAACCATCGGCGCGATTTCTCCGTTCGTTGGTCTGTTTGGTACGGTCTGGG
GCATCATGAACAGCTTTATTGGTATCGCGCAAACGCAGACCACTAACCTGGCAGTCGTTGCGCCGGGTAT
CGCAGAAGCTCTGTTAGCAACGGCAATCGGCCTCGTGGCAGCGATTCCTGCGGTCGTTATCTTTAAAGCG
ATGCTGGGTGATGTTGCAGCGCAGGTATTGTTGCTGCAAAGCCGTGACCTGGATCTGGAAGCCAGCGCCG
CTGCGCATCCGGTTCGTGTCGCACAAAAATTACGCGCAGGATAATATCCGATGGCAATGCATCTTAACGA
AAACCTCGACGATAACGGCGAAATGCATGATATCAACGTGACGCCGTTTATCGACGTGATGTTGGTTCTG
CTGATTATCTTTATGGTGGCGGCACCGTTAGCGACGGTAGATGTGAAGGTGAACTTGCCTGCTTCTACCA
GCACGCCGCAGCCGCGCCCGGAAAAACCGGTTTATCTGTCGGTGAAGGCAGACAACTCGATGTTTATCGG
TAACGATCCGGTCACCGATGAAACAATGATTACGGCGTTGAATGCGTTAACCGAAGGCAAGAAAGACACC
ACCATCTTCTTCCGAGCGGACAAAACCGTCGATTACGAGACGTTGATGAAGGTAATGGATACGCTGCATC
AGGCGGGTTACCTGAAGATAGGTCTGGTCGGCGAAGAAACCGCCAAAGCGAAGTAAGGGGATCCTCTAGA
GTCGACCTGCAGGCATGCAAGCTTGGCTGTTTTGGCGGATGAGAGAAGATTTTCAGCCTGATACAGATTA
AATCAGAACGCAGAAGCGGTCTGATAAAACAGAATTTGCCTGGCGGCAGTAGCGCGGTGGTCCCACCTGA
CCCCATGCCGAACTCAGAAGTGAAACGCCGTAGCGCCGATGGTAGTGTGGGGTCTCCCCATGCGAGAGTA
GGGAACTGCCAGGCATCAAATAAAACGAAAGGCTCAGTCGAAAGACTGGGCCTTTCGTTTTATCTGTTGT
TTGTCGGTGAACGCTCTCCTGAGTAGGACAAATCCGCCGGGAGCGGATTTGAACGTTGCGAAGCAACGGC
CCGGAGGGTGGCGGGCAGGACGCCCGCCATAAACTGCCAGGCATCAAATTAAGCAGAAGGCCATCCTGAC
GGATGGCCTTTTTGCGTTTCTACAAACTCTTTTGTTTATTTTTCTAAATACATTCAAATATGTATCCGCT
CATGAGACAATAACCCTGATAAATGCTTCAATAATATTGAAAAAGGAAGAGTATGAGTATTCAACATTTC
CGTGTCGCCCTTATTCCCTTTTTTGCGGCATTTTGCCTTCCTGTTTTTGCTCACCCAGAAACGCTGGTGA
AAGTAAAAGATGCTGAAGATCAGTTGGGTGCACGAGTGGGTTACATCGAACTGGATCTCAACAGCGGTAA
GATCCTTGAGAGTTTTCGCCCCGAAGAACGTTTTCCAATGATGAGCACTTTTAAAGTTCTGCTATGTGGC
GCGGTATTATCCCGTGTTGACGCCGGGCAAGAGCAACTCGGTCGCCGCATACACTATTCTCAGAATGACT
TGGTTGAGTACTCACCAGTCACAGAAAAGCATCTTACGGATGGCATGACAGTAAGAGAATTATGCAGTGC
TGCCATAACCATGAGTGATAACACTGCGGCCAACTTACTTCTGACAACGATCGGAGGACCGAAGGAGCTA
ACCGCTTTTTTGCACAACATGGGGGATCATGTAACTCGCCTTGATCGTTGGGAACCGGAGCTGAATGAAG
CCATACCAAACGACGAGCGTGACACCACGATGCCTGTAGCAATGGCAACAACGTTGCGCAAACTATTAAC
TGGCGAACTACTTACTCTAGCTTCCCGGCAACAATTAATAGACTGGATGGAGGCGGATAAAGTTGCAGGA
CCACTTCTGCGCTCGGCCCTTCCGGCTGGCTGGTTTATTGCTGATAAATCTGGAGCCGGTGAGCGTGGGT
CTCGCGGTATCATTGCAGCACTGGGGCCAGATGGTAAGCCCTCCCGTATCGTAGTTATCTACACGACGGG
GAGTCAGGCAACTATGGATGAACGAAATAGACAGATCGCTGAGATAGGTGCCTCACTGATTAAGCATTGG
TAACTGTCAGACCAAGTTTACTCATATATACTTTAGATTGATT
[125 nt withheld, positions 2914-3038]
C
[141 nt withheld, positions 3040-3180]
CCTTTGACGTTGGAGTCCACGTTCTTT
[37 nt withheld, positions 3208-3244]
ACCCTATCTCGGGCTATTCTTTTGATTTATAAGGGATTTTGCCGATTTCGGCCTATTGGTTAAAAAATGA
GCTGATTTAACAAAAATTTAACGCGAATTTTAACAAAATATTAACGTTTACAATTTAAAAGGATCTAGGT
GAAGATCCTTTTTGATAATCTCATGACCAAAATCCCTTAACGTGAGTTTTCGTTCCACTGAGCGTCAGAC
CCCGTAGAAAAGATCAAAGGATCTTCTTGAGATCCTTTTTTTCTGCGCGTAATCTGCTGCTTGCAAACAA
AAAAACCACCGCTACCAGCGGTGGTTTGTTTGCCGGATCAAGAGCTACCAACTCTTTTTCCGAAGGTAAC
TGGCTTCAGCAGAGCGCAGATACCAAATACTGTCCTTCTAGTGTAGCCGTAGTTAGGCCACCACTTCAAG
AACTCTGTAGCACCGCCTACATACCTCGCTCTGCTAATCCTGTTACCAGTGGCTGCTGCCAGTGGCGATA
AGTCGTGTCTTACCGGGTTGGACTCAAGACGATAGTTACCGGATAAGGCGCAGCGGTCGGGCTGAACGGG
GGGTTCGTGCACACAGCCCAGCTTGGAGCGAACGACCTACACCGAACTGAGATACCTACAGCGTGAGCTA
TGAGAAAGCGCCACGCTTCCCGAAGGGAGAAAGGCGGACAGGTATCCGGTAAGCGGCAGGGTCGGAACAG
GAGAGCGCACGAGGGAGCTTCCAGGGGGAAACGCCTGGTATCTTTATAGTCCTGTCGGGTTTCGCCACCT
CTGACTTGAGCGTCGATTTTTGTGATGCTCGTCAGGGGGGCGGAGCCTATGGAAAAACGCCAGCAACGCG
GCCTTTTTACGGTTCCTGGCCTTTTGCTGGCCTTTTGCTCACATGTTCTTTCCTGCGTTATCCCCTGATT
CTGTGGATAACCGTATTACCGCCTTTGAGTGAGCTGATACCGCTCGCCGCAGCCGAACGACCGAGCGCAG
CGAGTCAGTGAGCGAGGAAGCGGAAGAGCGCCTGATGCGGTATTTTCTCCTTACGCATCTGTGCGGTATT
TCACACCGCATAGGGTCATGGCTGCGCCCCGACACCCGCCAACACCCGCTGACGCGCCCTGACGGGCTTG
TCTGCTCCCGGCATCCGCTTACAGACAAGCTGTGACCGTCTCCGGGAGCTGCATGTGTCAGAGGTTTTCA
CCGTCATCACCGAAACGCGCGAGGCAGAAGGAGATGGCGCCCAACAGTCCCCCGGCCACGGGGCCTGCCA
CCATACCCACGCCGAAACAAGCGCTCATGAGCCCGAAGTGGCGAGCCCGATCTTCCCCATCGGTGATGTC
GGCGATATAGGCGCCAGCAACCGCACCTGTGGCGCCGGTGATGCCGGCCACGATGCGTCCGGCGTAGAGG
ATCTGCTCATGTTTGACAGCTTATCATCGATGCATAATGTGCCTGTCAAATGGACGAAGCAGGGATTCTG
CAAACCCTATGCTACTCCGTCAAGCCGTCAATTGTCTGATTCGTTACCAATTATGACAACTTGACGGCTA
CATCATTCACTTTTTCTTCACAACCGGCACGGAACTCGCTCGGGCTGGCCCCGGTGCATTTTTTAAATAC
CCGCGAGAAATAGAGTTGATCGTCAAAACCAACATTGCGACCGACGGTGGCGATAGGCATCCGGGTGGTG
CTCAAAAGCAGCTTCGCCTGGCTGATACGTTGGTCCTCGCGCCAGCTTAAGACGCTAATCCCTAACTGCT
GGCGGAAAAGATGTGACAGACGCGACGGCGACAAGCAAACATGCTGTGCGACGCTGGCGATATCAAAATT
GCTGTCTGCCAGGTGATCGCTGATGTACTGACAAGCCTCGCGTACCCGATTATCCATCGGTGGATGGAGC
GACTCGTTAATCGCTTCCATGCGCCGCAGTAACAATTGCTCAAGCAGATTTATCGCCAGCAGCTCCGAAT
AGCGCCCTTCCCCTTGCCCGGCGTTAATGATTTGCCCAAACAGGTCGCTGAAATGCGGCTGGTGCGCTTC
ATCCGGGCGAAAGAACCCCGTATTGGCAAATATTGACGGCCAGTTAAGCCATTCATGCCAGTAGGCGCGC
GGACGAAAGTAAACCCACTGGTGATACCATTCGCGAGCCTCCGGATGACGACCGTAGTGATGAATCTCTC
CTGGCGGGAACAGCAAAATATCACCCGGTCGGCAAACAAATTCTCGTCCCTGATTTTTCACCACCCCCTG
ACCGCGAATGGTGAGATTGAGAATATAACCTTTCATTCCCAGCGGTCGGTCGATAAAAAAATCGAGATAA
CCGTTGGCCTCAATCGGCGTTAAACCCGCCACCAGATGGGCATTAAACGAGTATCCCGGCAGCAGGGGAT
CATTTTGCGCTTCAGCCATACTTTTCATACTCCCGCCATTCAGAG
